Addgene plasmid #169085: pAGM862
Purpose: MoClo level 0 BvDODA1 coding sequence module
Depositing lab: Sylvestre Marillonnet. Depositing organization: Leibniz Institute of Plant Biochemistry (IPB). Publication: Engineering Betalain Biosynthesis in Tomato for High Level Betanin Production in Fruits. Grutzner R, Schubert R, Horn C, Yang C, Vogt T, Marillonnet S. Front Plant Sci. 2021 Jun 9;12:682443. doi: 10.3389/fpls.2021.682443. eCollection 2021. PubMed 34177999.
Backbone
  Vector backbone: pICH41308
  Backbone manufacturer: Sylvestre Marillonnet
  Vector type: Synthetic Biology ; MoClo Cloning Vector
Growth in bacteria
  Bacterial resistance: Spectinomycin, 50 μg/mL
  Growth temperature: 37°C
  Growth strain: DH5alpha
  Copy number: High Copy
Gene/Insert
  Gene/Insert name: BvDODA1
  Species: Beta vulgaris
  Cloning method: Restriction Enzyme; 5′ cloning site Unknown (unknown if destroyed)
Terms and licenses: Academic/Nonprofit Terms; Industry Terms: Not Available to Industry
How to cite: pAGM862 was a gift from Sylvestre Marillonnet (Addgene plasmid # 169085 ; http://n2t.net/addgene:169085 ; RRID:Addgene_169085)
