[The description below was written by a language model from this plasmid's Addgene catalogue record and pLannotate feature annotations shown in this document.]
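Description:
pAGM862 is a MoClo (Modular Cloning, Golden Gate-based) level 0 module that stores the coding sequence of BvDODA1 from Beta vulgaris in the pICH41308 backbone, the standard level 0 acceptor for coding-sequence parts. It is a small (about 3.1 kb) bacterial cloning plasmid, not an expression vector. The feature table shows a high-copy ColE1/pUC-type origin of replication and an aadA gene, which confers spectinomycin/streptomycin resistance, apparently driven by an upstream bla-type (AmpR) promoter. The short annotated fragments of an integrase, a gentamicin acetyltransferase and lacI are most likely remnants of the sequences from which the resistance cassette and cloning site were derived, and they are not functional genes.

The only payload is the DODA1 open reading frame (roughly 825 bp). It encodes DOPA 4,5-dioxygenase, the enzyme that opens the aromatic ring of L-DOPA to give seco-DOPA, which rearranges spontaneously to betalamic acid, the chromophore common to all betalain pigments. No plant promoter, terminator, tag or reporter is annotated, as expected for a level 0 CDS part. In the MoClo system, such modules are released by a type IIS restriction enzyme with defined fusion overhangs and joined to promoter and terminator modules to build level 1 transcription units, which can then be stacked into multigene constructs. The record does not state the specific flanking sites or overhangs. The associated work concerns engineering betalain biosynthesis in tomato for betanin production in fruit, so this plasmid serves as a reusable building block for assembling plant betalain pathway constructs.
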