Features (pLannotate 1.2.2; 7 found; start..end, strand, type, name):
    126..230     +  promoter       AmpR promoter: bla
    221..301     -  CDS            int (fragment): INT2_ECOLX - Protein inferred from homology: Swiss-Prot protein existence level 3. Putative integrase believed to be involved in the insertion of antibiotic resistance genes into plasmids and transposons. From Escherichia coli.
    389..445     +  CDS            GmR (fragment): gentamycin acetyltransferase; aacC1; confers resistance to gentamycin
    452..1240    +  CDS            aadA: S3AD_ECOLX - Experimental evidence at protein level: Swiss-Prot protein existence level 1. Mediates bacterial resistance to the antibiotics streptomycin and spectinomycin. From Escherichia coli.
   1414..2002    +  rep_origin     ori: high-copy-number ColE1/pMB1/pBR322/pUC origin of replication
   2185..2234    +  CDS            lacI (fragment): lac repressor; lacI; The lac repressor binds to the lac operator to inhibit transcription in E. coli. This inhibition can be relieved by adding lactose or isopropyl-β-D-thiogalactopyranoside (IPTG).
   2251..3075    +  CDS            DODA1: DOD1W_BETVU - Experimental evidence at transcript level: Swiss-Prot protein existence level 2. Opens the cyclic ring of dihydroxy-phenylalanine (DOPA) between carbons 4 and 5, thus producing an unstable seco-DOPA that rearranges nonenzymatically to betalamic acid. From Beta vulgaris (Sugar beet).
>Addgene plasmid #169085 | pAGM862 | addgene full sequence | sequence record 335638 | Addgene NGS Result
GCTTTGAGACCACGAAGTGGCTCTTCAGTGGACGAAAGGGCCTCGTGATACGCCTATTTTTATAGGTTAA
TGTCATGATAATAATGGTTTCTTAGACGTCAGGTGGCACTTTTCGGGGAAATGTGCGCGGAACCCCTATT
TGTTTATTTTTCTAAATACATTCAAATATGTATCCGCTCATGAGACAATAACCCTGATAAATGCTTCAAT
AATATTGAAAAAGGAAGAGTATGCGCTCACGCAACTGGTCCAGAACCTTGACCGAACGCAGCGGTGGTAA
CGGCGCAGTGGCGGTTTTCATGGCTTGTTATGACTGTTTTTTTTTGGGGTACAGTCTATGCCTCGGGCAT
CCAAGCAGCAAGCGCGTTACGCCGTGGGTCGATGTTTGATGTTATGGAGCAGCAACGATGTTACGCAGCA
GGGCAGTCGCCCTAAAACAAAGTTAAACATCATGAGGGAAGCGGTGATCGCCGAAGTATCGACTCAACTA
TCAGAGGTAGTTGGCGTCATCGAGCGCCATCTCGAACCGACGTTGCTGGCCGTACATTTGTACGGCTCCG
CAGTGGATGGCGGCCTGAAGCCACACAGCGATATTGATTTGCTGGTTACGGTGACCGTAAGGCTTGATGA
AACAACGCGGCGAGCTTTGATCAACGACCTTTTGGAAACTTCGGCTTCCCCTGGAGAGAGCGAGATTCTC
CGCGCTGTAGAAGTCACCATTGTTGTGCACGACGACATCATTCCGTGGCGTTATCCAGCTAAGCGCGAAC
TGCAATTTGGAGAATGGCAGCGCAATGACATTCTTGCAGGTATCTTCGAGCCAGCCACGATCGACATTGA
TCTGGCTATCTTGCTGACAAAAGCAAGAGAACATAGCGTTGCCTTGGTAGGTCCAGCGGCGGAGGAACTC
TTTGATCCGGTTCCTGAACAGGATCTATTTGAGGCGCTAAATGAAACCTTAACGCTATGGAACTCGCCGC
CCGACTGGGCTGGCGATGAGCGAAATGTAGTGCTTACGTTGTCCCGCATTTGGTACAGCGCAGTAACCGG
CAAAATCGCGCCGAAGGATGTCGCTGCCGACTGGGCAATGGAGCGCCTGCCGGCCCAGTATCAGCCCGTC
ATACTTGAAGCTAGACAGGCTTATCTTGGACAAGAAGAAGATCGCTTGGCCTCGCGCGCAGATCAGTTGG
AAGAATTTGTCCATTACGTAAAAGGCGAGATCACCAAGGTAGTCGGCAAATAACTGTCAGACCAAGTTTA
CTCATATATACTTTAGATTGATTTAAAACTTCATTTTTAATTTAAAAGGATCTAGGTGAAGATCCTTTTT
GATAATCTCATGACCAAAATCCCTTAACGTGAGTTTTCGTTCCACTGAGCGTCAGACCCCGTAGAAAAGA
TCAAAGGATCTTCTTGAGATCCTTTTTTTCTGCGCGTAATCTGCTGCTTGCAAACAAAAAAACCACCGCT
ACCAGCGGTGGTTTGTTTGCCGGATCAAGAGCTACCAACTCTTTTTCCGAAGGTAACTGGCTTCAGCAGA
GCGCAGATACCAAATACTGTTCTTCTAGTGTAGCCGTAGTTAGGCCACCACTTCAAGAACTCTGTAGCAC
CGCCTACATACCTCGCTCTGCTAATCCTGTTACCAGTGGCTGCTGCCAGTGGCGATAAGTCGTGTCTTAC
CGGGTTGGACTCAAGACGATAGTTACCGGATAAGGCGCAGCGGTCGGGCTGAACGGGGGGTTCGTGCACA
CAGCCCAGCTTGGAGCGAACGACCTACACCGAACTGAGATACCTACAGCGTGAGCTATGAGAAAGCGCCA
CGCTTCCCGAAGGGAGAAAGGCGGACAGGTATCCGGTAAGCGGCAGGGTCGGAACAGGAGAGCGCACGAG
GGAGCTTCCAGGGGGAAACGCCTGGTATCTTTATAGTCCTGTCGGGTTTCGCCACCTCTGACTTGAGCGT
CGATTTTTGTGATGCTCGTCAGGGGGGCGGAGCCTATGGAAAAACGCCAGCAACGCGGCCTTTTTACGGT
TCCTGGCCTTTTGCTGGCCTTTTGCTCACATGTTCTTTCCTGCGTTATCCCCTGATTCTGTGGATAACCG
TATTACCGCCTTTGAGTGAGCTGATACCGCTCGCCGCAGCCGAACGACCGAGCGCAGCGAGTCAGTGAGC
GAGGAAGCGGAAGAGCGCCCAATACGCAAACCGCCTCTCCCCGCGCGTTGGCCGATTCATTAATCACTCT
GTGGTCTCAAATGAAAATGATGAATGGTGAAGATGCTAATGATCAAATGATCAAAGAAAGCTTCTTCATA
ACACATGGAAACCCAATATTAACAGTAGAAGATACACATCCATTAAGACCTTTCTTTGAAACTTGGAGAG
AGAAAATCTTTTCTAAGAAACCTAAGGCAATTCTTATTATTTCTGGTCATTGGGAAACTGTTAAACCTAC
TGTTAATGCTGTCCATATCAATGATACTATCCATGATTTTGATGACTATCCTGCTGCTATGTACCAGTTC
AAGTATCCAGCTCCTGGGGAACCAGAATTGGCAAGAAAAGTAGAGGAAATTCTGAAAAAATCGGGTTTCG
AAACGGCGGAAACTGATCAAAAACGTGGGCTTGATCATGGTGCATGGGTACCTCTAATGCTAATGTATCC
TGAGGCTGATATACCAGTATGTCAGCTCTCAGTTCAGCCGCATTTAGATGGAACATACCATTACAACTTA
GGACGAGCATTGGCTCCCTTGAAAAACGACGGCGTATTAATCATTGGTTCAGGAAGTGCAACTCACCCTT
TGGATGAAACTCCTCATTATTTTGATGGAGTTGCACCTTGGGCAGCTGCCTTTGATTCATGGCTTCGTAA
AGCTCTCATTAATGGAAGGTTTGAAGAAGTGAATATATATGAAAGCAAAGCACCAAATTGGAAATTAGCA
CATCCTTTCCCAGAACATTTTTATCCATTGCATGTTGTTCTTGGCGCTGCTGGTGAAAAATGGAAGGCAG
AGCTTATTCATAGCAGTTGGGATCATGGCACCTTATGTCATGGCTCCTACAAGTTCACTTCAGCCTAG
